>Addgene plasmid #186968 | pRRL-pEF-H2B-mCherry-T2A-rTetR-Dest-SV40 | addgene full sequence | sequence record 370475 | Addgene NGS Result
TTAATGTAGTCTTATGCAATACTCTTGTAGTCTTGCAACATGGTAACGATGAGTTAGCAACATGCCTTAC
AAGGAGAGAAAAAGCACCGTGCATGCCGATTGGTGGAAGTAAGGTGGTACGATCGTGCCTTATTAGGAAG
GCAACAGACGGGTCTGACATGGATTGGACGAACCACTGAATTGCCGCATTGCAGAGATATTGTATTTAAG
TGCCTAGCTCGATACATAAACGGGTCTCTCTGGTTAGACCAGATCTGAGCCTGGGAGCTCTCTGGCTAAC
TAGGGAACCCACTGCTTAAGCCTCAATAAAGCTTGCCTTGAGTGCTTCAAGTAGTGTGTGCCCGTCTGTT
GTGTGACTCTGGTAACTAGAGATCCCTCAGACCCTTTTAGTCAGTGTGGAAAATCTCTAGCAGTGGCGCC
CGAACAGGGACTTGAAAGCGAAAGGGAAACCAGAGGAGCTCTCTCGACGCAGGACTCGGCTTGCTGAAGC
GCGCACGGCAAGAGGCGAGGGGCGGCGACTGGTGAGTACGCCAAAAATTTTGACTAGCGGAGGCTAGAAG
GAGAGAGATGGGTGCGAGAGCGTCAGTATTAAGCGGGGGAGAATTAGATCGCGATGGGAAAAAATTCGGT
TAAGGCCAGGGGGAAAGAAAAAATATAAATTAAAACATATAGTATGGGCAAGCAGGGAGCTAGAACGATT
CGCAGTTAATCCTGGCCTGTTAGAAACATCAGAAGGCTGTAGACAAATACTGGGACAGCTACAACCATCC
CTTCAGACAGGATCAGAAGAACTTAGATCATTATATAATACAGTAGCAACCCTCTATTGTGTGCATCAAA
GGATAGAGATAAAAGACACCAAGGAAGCTTTAGACAAGATAGAGGAAGAGCAAAACAAAAGTAAGACCAC
CGCACAGCAAGCGGCCGCTGATCTTCAGACCTGGAGGAGGAGATATGAGGGACAATTGGAGAAGTGAATT
ATATAAATATAAAGTAGTAAAAATTGAACCATTAGGAGTAGCACCCACCAAGGCAAAGAGAAGAGTGGTG
CAGAGAGAAAAAAGAGCAGTGGGAATAGGAGCTTTGTTCCTTGGGTTCTTGGGAGCAGCAGGAAGCACTA
TGGGCGCAGCGTCAATGACGCTGACGGTACAGGCCAGACAATTATTGTCTGGTATAGTGCAGCAGCAGAA
CAATTTGCTGAGGGCTATTGAGGCGCAACAGCATCTGTTGCAACTCACAGTCTGGGGCATCAAGCAGCTC
CAGGCAAGAATCCTGGCTGTGGAAAGATACCTAAAGGATCAACAGCTCCTGGGGATTTGGGGTTGCTCTG
GAAAACTCATTTGCACCACTGCTGTGCCTTGGAATGCTAGTTGGAGTAATAAATCTCTGGAACAGATTTG
GAATCACACGACCTGGATGGAGTGGGACAGAGAAATTAACAATTACACAAGCTTAATACACTCCTTAATT
GAAGAATCGCAAAACCAGCAAGAAAAGAATGAACAAGAATTATTGGAATTAGATAAATGGGCAAGTTTGT
GGAATTGGTTTAACATAACAAATTGGCTGTGGTATATAAAATTATTCATAATGATAGTAGGAGGCTTGGT
AGGTTTAAGAATAGTTTTTGCTGTACTTTCTATAGTGAATAGAGTTAGGCAGGGATATTCACCATTATCG
TTTCAGACCCACCTCCCAACCCCGAGGGGACCCGACAGGCCCGAAGGAATAGAAGAAGAAGGTGGAGAGA
GAGACAGAGACAGATCCATTCGATTAGTGAACGGATCTCGACGGTATCGGTTAACTTTTAAAAGAAAAGG
GGGGATTGGGGGGTACAGTGCAGGGGAAAGAATAGTAGACATAATAGCAACAGACATACAAACTAAAGAA
TTACAAAAACAAATTACAAAAATTCAAAATTTTATCGATCCTCTAGAGAGCGCACATCGCCCACAGTCCC
CGAGAAGTTGGGGGGAGGGGTCGGCAATTGAACCGGTGCCTAGAGAAGGTGGCGCGGGGTAAACTGGGAA
AGTGATGTCGTGTACTGGCTCCGCCTTTTTCCCGAGGGTGGGGGAGAACCGTATATAAGTGCAGTAGTCG
CCGTGAACGTTCTTTTTCGCAACGGGTTTGCCGCCAGAACACAGGTAAGTGCCGTGTGTGGTTCCCGCGG
GCCTGGCCTCTTTACGGGTTATGGCCCTTGCGTGCCTTGAATTACTTCCACCTGGCTGCAGTACGTGATT
CTTGATCCCGAGCTTCGGGTTGGAAGTGGGTGGGAGAGTTCGAGGCCTTGCGCTTAAGGAGCCCCTTCGC
CTCGTGCTTGAGTTGAGGCCTGGCCTGGGCGCTGGGGCCGCCGCGTGCGAATCTGGTGGCACCTTCGCGC
CTGTCTCGCTGCTTTCGATAAGTCTCTAGCCATTTAAAATTTTTGATGACCTGCTGCGACGCTTTTTTTC
TGGCAAGATAGTCTTGTAAATGCGGGCCAAGATCTGCACACTGGTATTTCGGTTTTTGGGGCCGCGGGCG
GCGACGGGGCCCGTGCGTCCCAGCGCACATGTTCGGCGAGGCGGGGCCTGCGAGCGCGGCCACCGAGAAT
CGGACGGGGGTAGTCTCAAGCTGGCCGGCCTGCTCTGGTGCCTGGCCTCGCGCCGCCGTGTATCGCCCCG
CCCTGGGCGGCAAGGCTGGCCCGGTCGGCACCAGTTGCGTGAGCGGAAAGATGGCCGCTTCCCGGCCCTG
CTGCAGGGAGCTCAAAATGGAGGACGCGGCGCTCGGGAGAGCGGGCGGGTGAGTCACCCACACAAAGGAA
AAGGGCCTTTCCGTCCTCAGCCGTCGCTTCATGTGACTCCACGGAGTACCGGGCGCCGTCCAGGCACCTC
GATTAGTTCTCGAGCTTTTGGAGTACGTCGTCTTTAGGTTGGGGGGAGGGGTTTTATGCGATGGAGTTTC
CCCACACTGAGTGGGTGGAGACTGAAGTTAGGCCAGCTTGGCACTTGATGTAATTCTCCTTGGAATTTGC
CCTTTTTGAGTTTGGATCTTGGTTCATTCTCAAGCCTCAGACAGTGGTTCAAAGTTTTTTTCTTCCATTT
CAGGTGTCGTGAGCTAGCGATTACGCCAAGCTCGAAATTAACCCTCACTAAAGGGAACAAAAGCTGGAGC
TCCACCGCGGTGGCGGCCGCTCTAGCCCGGGCGGATCCGCCACCATGCCAGAGCCAGCGAAGTCTGCTCC
CGCCCCGAAAAAGGGCTCCAAGAAGGCGGTGACTAAGGCGCAGAAGAAAGGCGGCAAGAAGCGCAAGCGC
AGCCGCAAGGAGAGCTATTCCATCTATGTGTACAAGGTTCTGAAGCAGGTCCACCCTGACACCGGCATTT
CGTCCAAGGCCATGGGCATCATGAATTCGTTTGTGAACGACATTTTCGAGCGCATCGCAGGTGAGGCTTC
CCGCCTGGCGCATTACAACAAGCGCTCGACCATCACCTCCAGGGAGATCCAGACGGCCGTGCGCCTGCTG
CTGCCTGGGGAGTTGGCCAAGCACGCCGTGTCCGAGGGTACTAAGGCCATCACCAAGTACACCAGCGCTA
AGCCTAGGATGGTGAGCAAGGGCGAGGAGGATAACATGGCCATCATCAAGGAGTTCATGCGCTTCAAGGT
GCACATGGAGGGCTCCGTGAACGGCCACGAGTTCGAGATCGAGGGCGAGGGCGAGGGCCGCCCCTACGAG
GGCACCCAGACCGCCAAGCTGAAGGTGACCAAGGGTGGCCCCCTGCCCTTCGCCTGGGACATCCTGTCCC
CTCAGTTCATGTACGGCTCCAAGGCCTACGTGAAGCACCCCGCCGACATTCCCGACTACTTGAAGCTGTC
CTTCCCCGAGGGCTTCAAGTGGGAGCGCGTGATGAACTTCGAGGACGGCGGCGTGGTGACCGTGACCCAG
GACTCCTCCCTGCAGGACGGCGAGTTCATCTACAAGGTGAAGCTGCGCGGCACCAACTTCCCCTCCGACG
GCCCCGTAATGCAGAAGAAGACCATGGGCTGGGAGGCCTCCTCCGAGCGGATGTACCCCGAGGACGGCGC
CCTGAAGGGCGAGATCAAGCAGAGGCTGAAGCTGAAGGACGGCGGCCACTACGACGCTGAGGTCAAGACC
ACCTACAAGGCCAAGAAGCCCGTGCAGCTGCCCGGCGCCTACAACGTCAACATCAAGTTGGACATCACCT
CCCACAACGAGGACTACACCATCGTGGAACAGTACGAACGCGCCGAGGGCCGCCACTCCACCGGCGGCAT
GGACGAGCTGTACAAGTCTGAGGGCAGGGGGAGCCTCCTAACTTGCGGAGACGTCGAGGAGAATCCTGGC
CCATCTAGACTGGACAAGAGCAAAGTCATAAACGGAGCTCTGGAATTACTCAATGGTGTCGGTATCGAAG
GCCTGACGACAAGGAAACTCGCTCAAAAGCTGGGAGTTGAGCAGCCTACCCTGTACTGGCACGTGAAGAA
CAAGCGGGCCCTGCTCGATGCCCTGCCAATCGAGATGCTGGACAGGCATCATACCCACTTCTGCCCCCTG
GAAGGCGAGTCATGGCAAGACTTTCTGCGGAACAACGCCAAGTCATACCGCTGTGCTCTCCTCTCACATC
GCGACGGGGCTAAAGTGCATCTCGGCACCCGCCCAACAGAGAAACAGTACGAAACCCTGGAAAATCAGCT
CGCGTTCCTGTGTCAGCAAGGCTTCTCCCTGGAGAACGCACTGTACGCTCTGTCCGCCGTGGGCCACTTT
ACACTGGGCTGCGTATTGGAGGAACAGGAGCATCAAGTAGCAAAAGAGGAAAGAGAGACACCTACCACCG
ATTCTATGCCCCCACTTCTGAGACAAGCAATTGAGCTGTTCGACCGGCAGGGAGCCGAACCTGCCTTCCT
TTTCGGCCTGGAACTAATCATATGTGGCCTGGAGAAACAGCTAAAGTGCGAAAGCGGCGGGGGTAGCGGC
AGCGGTAGCGCATGCGGTACCAGGTAAGTGTACCCAATTCGCCCTATAGTGAGTCGTATTACAATTCACT
CGATCGCCCTTCCCAACAGTTGCGCAGCCTGAATGGCGAATGGAGATCCAATTTTTAAGTGTATAATGTG
TTAAACTACTGATTCTAATTGTTTGTGTATTTTAGATTCACAGTCCCAAGGCTCATTTCAGGCCCCTCAG
TCCTCACAGTCTGTTCATGATCATAATCAGCCATACCACATTTGTAGAGGTTTTACTTGCTTTAAAAAAC
CTCCCACACCTCCCCCTGAACCTGAAACATAAAATGAATGCAATTGTTGTTGTTAACTTGTTTATTGCAG
CTTATAATGGTTACAAATAAAGCAATAGCATCACAAATTTCACAAATAAAGCATTTTTTTCACTGCATTC
TAGTTGTGGTTTGTCCAAACTCATCAATGTATCTTAATTTAAGACCAATGACTTACAAGGCAGCTGTAGA
TCTTAGCCACTTTTTAAAAGAAAAGGGGGGACTGGAAGGGCTAATTCACTCCCAACGAAGACAAGATCTG
CTTTTTGCTTGTACTGGGTCTCTCTGGTTAGACCAGATCTGAGCCTGGGAGCTCTCTGGCTAACTAGGGA
ACCCACTGCTTAAGCCTCAATAAAGCTTGCCTTGAGTGCTTCAAGTAGTGTGTGCCCGTCTGTTGTGTGA
CTCTGGTAACTAGAGATCCCTCAGACCCTTTTAGTCAGTGTGGAAAATCTCTAGCAGTAGTAGTTCATGT
CATCTTATTATTCAGTATTTATAACTTGCAAAGAAATGAATATCAGAGAGTGAGAGGAACTTGTTTATTG
CAGCTTATAATGGTTACAAATAAAGCAATAGCATCACAAATTTCACAAATAAAGCATTTTTTTCACTGCA
TTCTAGTTGTGGTTTGTCCAAACTCATCAATGTATCTTATCATGTCTGGCTCTAGCTATCCCGCCCCTAA
CTCCGCCCATCCCGCCCCTAACTCCGCCCAGTTCCGCCCATTCTCCGCCCCATGGCTGACTAATTTTTTT
TATTTATGCAGAGGCCGAGGCCGCCTCGGCCTCTGAGCTATTCCAGAAGTAGTGAGGAGGCTTTTTTGGA
GGCCTAGGGACGTACCCAATTCGCCCTATAGTGAGTCGTATTACGCGCGCTCACTGGCCGTCGTTTTACA
ACGTCGTGACTGGGAAAACCCTGGCGTTACCCAACTTAATCGCCTTGCAGCACATCCCCCTTTCGCCAGC
TGGCGTAATAGCGAAGAGGCCCGCACCGATCGCCCTTCCCAACAGTTGCGCAGCCTGAATGGCGAATGGG
[124 nt withheld, positions 6301-6424]
C
[91 nt withheld, positions 6426-6516]
A
[49 nt withheld, positions 6518-6566]
CCTTTGACGTTGGAGTCCACGTTCTTT
[37 nt withheld, positions 6594-6630]
ACCCTATCTCGGTCTATTCTTTTGATTTATAAGGGATTTTGCCGATTTCGGCCTATTGGTTAAAAAATGA
GCTGATTTAACAAAAATTTAACGCGAATTTTAACAAAATATTAACGCTTACAATTTAGGTGGCACTTTTC
GGGGAAATGTGCGCGGAACCCCTATTTGTTTATTTTTCTAAATACATTCAAATATGTATCCGCTCATGAG
ACAATAACCCTGATAAATGCTTCAATAATATTGAAAAAGGAAGAGTATGAGTATTCAACATTTCCGTGTC
GCCCTTATTCCCTTTTTTGCGGCATTTTGCCTTCCTGTTTTTGCTCACCCAGAAACGCTGGTGAAAGTAA
AAGATGCTGAAGATCAGTTGGGTGCACGAGTGGGTTACATCGAACTGGATCTCAACAGCGGTAAGATCCT
TGAGAGTTTTCGCCCCGAAGAACGTTTTCCAATGATGAGCACTTTTAAAGTTCTGCTATGTGGCGCGGTA
TTATCCCGTATTGACGCCGGGCAAGAGCAACTCGGTCGCCGCATACACTATTCTCAGAATGACTTGGTTG
AGTACTCACCAGTCACAGAAAAGCATCTTACGGATGGCATGACAGTAAGAGAATTATGCAGTGCTGCCAT
AACCATGAGTGATAACACTGCGGCCAACTTACTTCTGACAACGATCGGAGGACCGAAGGAGCTAACCGCT
TTTTTGCACAACATGGGGGATCATGTAACTCGCCTTGATCGTTGGGAACCGGAGCTGAATGAAGCCATAC
CAAACGACGAGCGTGACACCACGATGCCTGTAGCAATGGCAACAACGTTGCGCAAACTATTAACTGGCGA
ACTACTTACTCTAGCTTCCCGGCAACAATTAATAGACTGGATGGAGGCGGATAAAGTTGCAGGACCACTT
CTGCGCTCGGCCCTTCCGGCTGGCTGGTTTATTGCTGATAAATCTGGAGCCGGTGAGCGTGGGTCTCGCG
GTATCATTGCAGCACTGGGGCCAGATGGTAAGCCCTCCCGTATCGTAGTTATCTACACGACGGGGAGTCA
GGCAACTATGGATGAACGAAATAGACAGATCGCTGAGATAGGTGCCTCACTGATTAAGCATTGGTAACTG
TCAGACCAAGTTTACTCATATATACTTTAGATTGATTTAAAACTTCATTTTTAATTTAAAAGGATCTAGG
TGAAGATCCTTTTTGATAATCTCATGACCAAAATCCCTTAACGTGAGTTTTCGTTCCACTGAGCGTCAGA
CCCCGTAGAAAAGATCAAAGGATCTTCTTGAGATCCTTTTTTTCTGCGCGTAATCTGCTGCTTGCAAACA
AAAAAACCACCGCTACCAGCGGTGGTTTGTTTGCCGGATCAAGAGCTACCAACTCTTTTTCCGAAGGTAA
CTGGCTTCAGCAGAGCGCAGATACCAAATACTGTTCTTCTAGTGTAGCCGTAGTTAGGCCACCACTTCAA
GAACTCTGTAGCACCGCCTACATACCTCGCTCTGCTAATCCTGTTACCAGTGGCTGCTGCCAGTGGCGAT
AAGTCGTGTCTTACCGGGTTGGACTCAAGACGATAGTTACCGGATAAGGCGCAGCGGTCGGGCTGAACGG
GGGGTTCGTGCACACAGCCCAGCTTGGAGCGAACGACCTACACCGAACTGAGATACCTACAGCGTGAGCT
ATGAGAAAGCGCCACGCTTCCCGAAGGGAGAAAGGCGGACAGGTATCCGGTAAGCGGCAGGGTCGGAACA
GGAGAGCGCACGAGGGAGCTTCCAGGGGGAAACGCCTGGTATCTTTATAGTCCTGTCGGGTTTCGCCACC
TCTGACTTGAGCGTCGATTTTTGTGATGCTCGTCAGGGGGGCGGAGCCTATGGAAAAACGCCAGCAACGC
GGCCTTTTTACGGTTCCTGGCCTTTTGCTGGCCTTTTGCTCACATGTTCTTTCCTGCGTTATCCCCTGAT
TCTGTGGATAACCGTATTACCGCCTTTGAGTGAGCTGATACCGCTCGCCGCAGCCGAACGACCGAGCGCA
GCGAGTCAGTGAGCGAGGAAGCGGAAGAGCGCCCAATACGCAAACCGCCTCTCCCCGCGCGTTGGCCGAT
TCATTAATGCAGCTGGCACGACAGGTTTCCCGACTGGAAAGCGGGCAGTGAGCGCAACGCAATTAATGTG
AGTTAGCTCACTCATTAGGCACCCCAGGCTTTACACTTTATGCTTCCGGCTCGTATGTTGTGTGGAATTG
TGAGCGGATAACAATTTCACACAGGAAACAGCTATGACCATGATTACGCCAAGCGCGCAATTAACCCTCA
CTAAAGGGAACAAAAGCTGGAGCTGCAAGC
Features (pLannotate 1.2.2; 34 found; start..end, strand, type, name):
      5..231     +  promoter       RSV promoter: Rous sarcoma virus enhancer/promoter
    232..412     +  LTR            5' LTR (truncated): truncated 5' long terminal repeat (LTR) from HIV-1
    459..584     +  misc_feature   HIV-1 Ψ: packaging signal of human immunodeficiency virus type 1
    568..931     +  CDS            HIV-1 gag (fragment): gag protein from human immunodeficiency virus 1; gag
   1077..1310    +  misc_feature   RRE: The Rev response element (RRE) of HIV-1 allows for Rev-dependent mRNA export from the nucleus to the cytoplasm.
   1687..1787    +  CDS            Rev (fragment): human immunodeficiency virus 1 (HIV-1) Rev protein; rev; enhances nuclear export of unspliced and incompletely spliced viral mRNAs
   1806..1923    +  misc_feature   cPPT/CTS: central polypurine tract and central termination sequence of HIV-1
   1937..2144    +  promoter       EF-1α core promoter: core promoter for human elongation factor EF-1α
   2145..3083    +  intron         EF-1α intron A: intron upstream of the start codon of human EF-1α
   3116..3134    +  promoter       T3 promoter: promoter for bacteriophage T3 RNA polymerase
   3147..3175    +  misc_feature   MCS (fragment): pBluescript multiple cloning site
   3195..3572    +  CDS            H2B: human histone H2B; HIST1H2BJ
   3579..4286    +  CDS            mCherry: mCherry is a basic (constitutively fluorescent) red fluorescent protein published in 2004, derived from Discosoma sp.. It is reported to be a very rapidly-maturing monomer with low acid sensitivity.
   4344..4961    +  CDS            rtTA3 (fragment): reverse tetracycline transactivator 3 activates expression from Tet-responsive promoters in the presence of doxycycline
   5013..5031    -  promoter       T7 promoter: promoter for bacteriophage T7 RNA polymerase
   5041..5080    +  CDS            lacZα (fragment): LacZα fragment of β-galactosidase; lacZ fragment
   5090..5145    +  intron         small t intron (fragment): SV40 (simian virus 40) small t antigen intron
   5145..5282    +  CDS            large T antigen (fragment): large T antigen from SV40 (simian virus 40)
   5305..5426    +  polyA_signal   SV40 poly(A) signal: SV40 polyadenylation signal
   5429..5491    +  CDS            nef (fragment): NEF_HV1Z2 - Experimental evidence at protein level: Swiss-Prot protein existence level 1. Extracellular Nef protein targets CD4(+) T-lymphocytes for apoptosis by interacting with CXCR4 surface receptors. From Human immunodeficiency virus type 1 group M subtype D (isolate Z2/CDC-Z34) (HIV-1).
   5493..5726    +  LTR            3' LTR (ΔU3): self-inactivating 3' long terminal repeat (LTR) from HIV-1
   5798..5919    +  polyA_signal   SV40 poly(A) signal: SV40 polyadenylation signal
   5959..6094    +  rep_origin     SV40 ori: SV40 origin of replication
   6115..6133    -  promoter       T7 promoter: promoter for bacteriophage T7 RNA polymerase
   6141..6296    +  CDS            lacZα (fragment): LacZα fragment of β-galactosidase; lacZ fragment
   6301..6729    +  rep_origin     f1 ori (sequence partly withheld): f1 bacteriophage origin of replication; arrow indicates direction of (+) strand synthesis
   6782..6886    +  promoter       AmpR promoter: bla
   6887..7747    +  CDS            AmpR: β-lactamase; bla; confers resistance to ampicillin, carbenicillin, and related antibiotics
   7918..8506    +  rep_origin     ori: high-copy-number ColE1/pMB1/pBR322/pUC origin of replication
   8689..8781    +  CDS            lacI (fragment): lac repressor; lacI; The lac repressor binds to the lac operator to inhibit transcription in E. coli. This inhibition can be relieved by adding lactose or isopropyl-β-D-thiogalactopyranoside (IPTG).
   8794..8815    +  protein_bind   CAP binding site: CAP binding activates transcription in the presence of cAMP. E. coli catabolite activator protein
   8830..8860    +  promoter       lac promoter: promoter for the E. coli lac operon
   8868..8884    +  protein_bind   lac operator: The lac repressor binds to the lac operator to inhibit transcription in E. coli. This inhibition can be relieved by adding lactose or isopropyl-β-D-thiogalactopyranoside (IPTG). lac repressor encoded by lacI
   8929..8947    +  promoter       T3 promoter: promoter for bacteriophage T3 RNA polymerase
