[The description below was written by a language model from this plasmid's Addgene catalogue record and pLannotate feature annotations shown in this document.]
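Description:
pRRL-pEF-H2B-mCherry-T2A-rTetR-Dest-SV40 is a roughly 9 kb third-generation, self-inactivating lentiviral destination vector built on the pRRL backbone for expression in mammalian cells. The viral portion carries an RSV promoter driving a truncated HIV-1 5' LTR, followed by the Ψ packaging signal with a gag fragment, the Rev response element, the cPPT/CTS, and a ΔU3 3' LTR. Together these allow packaging of the genomic RNA, Rev-dependent nuclear export, efficient nuclear import, and integration without LTR-driven transcription. In bacteria it is maintained by a high-copy ColE1/pUC-type origin and selected with ampicillin. An f1 origin, an SV40 origin and leftover lac/T3/T7 cloning-vector remnants are also present in the backbone.

The payload is a single cassette driven by the human EF-1α promoter with its intron A. It encodes histone H2B fused to mCherry, then a T2A self-cleaving peptide (named in the record but not separately annotated), then rTetR, the reverse Tet repressor DNA-binding domain, which the automated annotation labels as an rtTA3 fragment. The cassette ends in SV40 small t intron and polyadenylation sequences. Nuclear H2B-mCherry fluorescence is the only mammalian marker and identifies transduced cells; no drug resistance gene is recorded. A backbone KpnI site after the SV40 segment was removed, and the vector is linearised with KpnI so that a protein of interest can be inserted as a fusion carrying rTetR at its N terminus. The resulting fusion binds Tet operator sites when doxycycline is present, allowing inducible recruitment of a candidate chromatin regulator to a reporter locus to assay its effect on gene expression.
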