Addgene plasmid #186968: pRRL-pEF-H2B-mCherry-T2A-rTetR-Dest-SV40
Purpose: Lentiviral destination vector for cloning desired protein as rTetR fusion for chromatin regulation reporter (pEF-H2B-mCherry-T2A-rTetR, with SV40) for expression in mammalian cells.
Depositing lab: Brian Liau. Depositing organization: Harvard University. Publication: Base editor scanning charts the DNMT3A activity landscape. Lue NZ, Garcia EM, Ngan KC, Lee C, Doench JG, Liau BB. Nat Chem Biol. 2023 Feb;19(2):176-186. doi: 10.1038/s41589-022-01167-4. Epub 2022 Oct 20. PubMed 36266353.
Backbone
  Vector backbone: pRRL
  Backbone size w/o insert (bp): 5473
  Total vector size (bp): 8968
  Modifications to backbone: Removed 3' KpnI site (after SV40)
  Vector type: Mammalian Expression, Lentiviral
  Selectable markers: mCherry (fluorescence)
Growth in bacteria
  Bacterial resistance: Ampicillin, 100 μg/mL
  Growth temperature: 37°C
  Growth strain: NEB Stable
  Copy number: High Copy
Gene/Insert
  Gene/Insert name: pEF-H2B-mCherry-T2A-rTetR-Dest-SV40
  Species: H. sapiens (human), Synthetic
  Insert size (bp): 3546
  Promoter: EF-1alpha promoter
  Tag / fusion protein: rTetR fusion (N terminal on insert)
  Cloning method: Restriction Enzyme; 5′ cloning site XbaI (not destroyed); 3′ cloning site KpnI (destroyed during cloning)
  Sequencing primers: 5′ cPPT-SF ATAGTAGACATAATAGCAACAGACATAC; 3′ SV40-SF GGTACCAGGTAAGTGTACCCAA
Resource information
  A portion of this plasmid was derived from a plasmid made by: pEF-H2B-mCherry-T2A-rTetR and SV40 were amplified from pEX1-pEF-H2B-mCherry-T2A-rTetR-KRAB, a gift from M. Elowitz (Addgene #78348). The pRRL vector backbone was prepared by restriction digest of LT3REVIR, a gift from J. Zuber (Addgene #111176).
Terms and licenses: Academic/Nonprofit Terms; Industry Terms: Not Available to Industry
Depositor comments: This plasmid is a destination vector for cloning a protein of interest into the reporter recruiter cassette (as a fusion to rTetR). The vector can be linearized through digestion with KpnI.
How to cite: pRRL-pEF-H2B-mCherry-T2A-rTetR-Dest-SV40 was a gift from Brian Liau (Addgene plasmid # 186968 ; http://n2t.net/addgene:186968 ; RRID:Addgene_186968)
